Addgene plasmid #163620: pEGFP-N1-mSNX27 RNAi-resistant
Purpose: mouse SNX27 cDNA with point mutation to resist siRNA against SNX27 C-terminally tagged with GFP
Depositing lab: Josef Kittler. Depositing organization: University College London. Publication: SNX27-Mediated Recycling of Neuroligin-2 Regulates Inhibitory Signaling. Halff EF, Szulc BR, Lesept F, Kittler JT. Cell Rep. 2019 Nov 26;29(9):2599-2607.e6. doi: 10.1016/j.celrep.2019.10.096. PubMed 31775031.
Backbone
  Vector backbone: pEGFP-N1
  Vector type: Mammalian Expression
Growth in bacteria
  Bacterial resistance: Kanamycin, 50 μg/mL
  Growth temperature: 37°C
  Growth strain: DH5alpha
  Copy number: High Copy
Gene/Insert
  Gene/Insert name: mouse SNX27 RNAi-resistant
  Species: M. musculus (mouse)
  Mutation: RNAi resistance
  Entrez Gene: Snx27 (a.k.a. 5730552M22Rik, D13Mgi2, ESTM4, ESTM45, ESTM47, R75405)
  Tag / fusion protein: GFP (C terminal on insert)
  Cloning method: Restriction Enzyme; 5′ cloning site Unknown (unknown if destroyed)
Terms and licenses: Academic/Nonprofit Terms; Industry Terms: Not Available to Industry
Depositor comments: fw primer RNAi resistant rat: GGGCAGCTGGAGAACCAAGTGATCGCATTCGAATGGGATGAGATGC
How to cite: pEGFP-N1-mSNX27 RNAi-resistant was a gift from Josef Kittler (Addgene plasmid # 163620 ; http://n2t.net/addgene:163620 ; RRID:Addgene_163620)
