[The description below was written by a language model from this plasmid's Addgene catalogue record and pLannotate feature annotations shown in this document.]
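Description:
pEGFP-N1-mSNX27 RNAi-resistant is a 6.3 kb mammalian expression plasmid built on the pEGFP-N1 backbone. It carries the mouse sorting nexin 27 (Snx27) cDNA fused at its C-terminus to EGFP. The fusion is transcribed from the human cytomegalovirus immediate-early enhancer and promoter. The Snx27 coding sequence sits just downstream of a remnant of the multiple cloning site, followed after a short linker by the EGFP coding sequence, and an SV40 polyadenylation signal terminates the transcript. The insert was introduced by restriction cloning, but the sites used are not recorded. According to the record, the cDNA carries point mutation(s) that make the transcript resistant to an siRNA against SNX27; the exact nucleotide changes are not listed in the catalogue fields.

The plasmid is propagated in E. coli at high copy through a pUC-type ColE1 origin, and it also contains an f1 origin for single-stranded DNA production. Selection relies on the Tn5 NeoR/KanR gene, which is driven by tandem bacterial (bla) and SV40 early promoters and terminated by an HSV TK polyadenylation signal. This arrangement gives kanamycin resistance in bacteria and allows G418 selection in mammalian cells. The short large T antigen, ble and bGH poly(A) fragments in the annotation are probably vestigial backbone sequence or annotation matches rather than functional elements.

SNX27 is an endosomal sorting protein that directs PDZ-motif-bearing transmembrane cargo back to the plasma membrane rather than to lysosomes. The construct is suited to knockdown-rescue experiments, in which a fluorescently visible SNX27 is re-expressed while the endogenous protein is silenced. The associated work concerns SNX27-mediated recycling of neuroligin-2 and inhibitory signalling.
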