Features (pLannotate 1.2.2; 15 found; start..end, strand, type, name):
     62..365     +  enhancer       CMV enhancer: human cytomegalovirus immediate early enhancer
    366..569     +  promoter       CMV promoter: human cytomegalovirus (CMV) immediate early promoter
    592..628     +  misc_feature   MCS (fragment): multiple cloning site
    629..2245    +  CDS            Snx27: SNX27_MOUSE - Also known as Kiaa0488. Experimental evidence at protein level: Swiss-Prot protein existence level 1. Involved in the retrograde transport from endosome to plasma membrane, a trafficking pathway that promotes the recycling of internalized transmembrane proteins. Following internalization, endocytosed transmembrane proteins are delivered to early endosomes and recycled to the plasma membrane instead of being degraded in lysosomes. SNX27 specifically binds and directs sorting of a subset of transmembrane proteins containing a PDZ-binding motif at the C- terminus: following interact
   2261..2980    +  CDS            EGFP: the original enhanced GFP (Yang et al., 1996) mammalian codon-optimized
   2997..3080    +  CDS            large T antigen (fragment): large T antigen from SV40 (simian virus 40)
   3103..3224    +  polyA_signal   SV40 poly(A) signal: SV40 polyadenylation signal
   3258..3686    -  rep_origin     f1 ori (sequence partly withheld): f1 bacteriophage origin of replication; arrow indicates direction of (+) strand synthesis
   3713..3817    +  promoter       AmpR promoter: bla
   3819..4176    +  promoter       SV40 promoter: SV40 enhancer and early promoter
   4211..5005    +  CDS            NeoR/KanR: aminoglycoside phosphotransferase from Tn5; aph(3')-II (or nptII); confers resistance to neomycin, kanamycin, and G418 (Geneticin®)
   5026..5178    +  CDS            ble (fragment): BLE_KLEPN - Experimental evidence at protein level: Swiss-Prot protein existence level 1. Binding protein with a strong affinity to the bleomycin family of antibiotics. Binds to CL990; an antimitotic-antibiotic compound. From Klebsiella pneumoniae.
   5237..5284    +  polyA_signal   HSV TK poly(A) signal: herpes simplex virus thymidine kinase polyadenylation signal (Cole and Stacy, 1985)
   5375..5391    -  polyA_signal   bGH poly(A) signal (fragment): bovine growth hormone polyadenylation signal
   5613..6201    +  rep_origin     ori: high-copy-number ColE1/pMB1/pBR322/pUC origin of replication
>Addgene plasmid #163620 | pEGFP-N1-mSNX27 RNAi-resistant | addgene full sequence | sequence record 321951 | Addgene NGS Result
TTAGTTATTAATAGTAATCAATTACGGGGTCATTAGTTCATAGCCCATATATGGAGTTCCGCGTTACATA
ACTTACGGTAAATGGCCCGCCTGGCTGACCGCCCAACGACCCCCGCCCATTGACGTCAATAATGACGTAT
GTTCCCATAGTAACGCCAATAGGGACTTTCCATTGACGTCAATGGGTGGAGTATTTACGGTAAACTGCCC
ACTTGGCAGTACATCAAGTGTATCATATGCCAAGTACGCCCCCTATTGACGTCAATGACGGTAAATGGCC
CGCCTGGCATTATGCCCAGTACATGACCTTATGGGACTTTCCTACTTGGCAGTACATCTACGTATTAGTC
ATCGCTATTACCATGGTGATGCGGTTTTGGCAGTACATCAATGGGCGTGGATAGCGGTTTGACTCACGGG
GATTTCCAAGTCTCCACCCCATTGACGTCAATGGGAGTTTGTTTTGGCACCAAAATCAACGGGACTTTCC
AAAATGTCGTAACAACTCCGCCCCATTGACGCAAATGGGCGGTAGGCGTGTACGGTGGGAGGTCTATATA
AGCAGAGCTGGTTTAGTGAACCGTCAGATCCGCTAGCGCTACCGGACTCAGATCTCGAGCTCAAGCTTAT
GGCGGACGAGGACGGGGAAGGTATTCACCCCTCAGCCCCGCACCGGAATGGAGGCGGCGGCGGGGGGTCT
GGGCTCCACTGCGCCGGGAACGGTGGCGGGGGAGGCGGCGGCCCGCGGGTCGTGCGCATTGTCAAGTCCG
AATCCGGCTACGGCTTCAACGTGCGGGGCCAAGTGAGCGAGGGCGGGCAACTGCGGAGCATCAACGGGGA
GCTGTACGCGCCGCTGCAGCATGTGAGCGCCGTGCTGCCCGGGGGGGCGGCCGACCGGGCCGGGGTGCGC
AAAGGGGACCGCATCCTGGAGGTGAACGGCGTGAATGTTGAGGGGGCGACACACAAGCAGGTGGTGGACC
TGATCCGAGCAGGCGAGAAGGAATTGATCTTGACAGTGTTGTCTGTACCTCCTCATGAGGCTGATAACCT
AGATCCCAGTGACGACTCCTTGGGACAATCATTTTATGATTACACAGAAAAGCAAGCAGTGCCCATATCG
GTCCCCACATACAAACATGTGGAGCAGAATGGTGAGAAGTTTGTGGTATACAATGTTTACATGGCTGGGA
GGCAGCTGTGTTCTAAGCGGTACCGGGAGTTTGCCATACTGCACCAAAACCTGAAGAGAGAATTTGCCAA
CTTTACATTTCCTCGACTTCCAGGAAAGTGGCCATTCTCATTATCAGAACAACAATTGGATGCCCGGCGT
CGTGGGTTGGAAGAATATCTAGAAAAGGTGTGTTCAATCCGAGTCATTGGTGAGAGTGACATCATGCAGG
AATTCCTGTCTGAGTCTGATGAGAATTACAATGGTGTGTCTGATGTAGAACTGAGAGTAGCACTACCGGA
TGGAACAACGGTTACTGTCAGAGTTAAGAAGAACAGTACTACAGACCAAGTGTACCAGGCTATTGCAGCA
AAGGTTGGCATGGACAGTACAACAGTGAATTACTTTGCCTTATTTGAAGTGATCAATCATTCCTTTGTAC
GTAAGCTGGCACCTAATGAATTTCCTCATAAACTCTACGTCCAGAACTATACATCAGCTGTGCCAGGCAC
TTGCCTGACCATTCGCAAGTGGCTCTTTACAACAGAAGAAGAAGTCCTCTTAAATGACAATGACCTTGCT
GTTACGTACTTCTTTCATCAGGCTGTTGATGATGTAAAGAAAGGTTACATTAAAGCAGAAGAGAAATCTT
ACCAGTTACAGAAGCTCCATGAACAAAGGAAGATGGTCATGTACCTCAACATGCTAAGGACCTGCGAGGG
CTACAATGAAATCATCTTCCCTCACTGTGCCTGTGACTCGAGGAGGAAGGGACATGTTATCACAGCCATC
AGCATCACGCACTTTAAACTTCATGCATGCACTGAAGAAGGGCAGCTGGAGAACCAAGTGATCGCATTCG
AATGGGATGAGATGCAGCGATGGGACACAGATGAAGAAGGAATGGCCTTCTGTTTTGAATATGCGCGAGG
AGAGAAGAAGCCTCGATGGGTTAAAATCTTCACACCATATTTCAATTACATGCATGAATGCTTTGAGAGG
GTGTTCTGCGAGCTCAAGTGGAGAAAAGAGAATATTTTCCAGATGGCGAGGTCACAGCAGAGGGATGTGG
CCACCCCACCGGTCGCCACCATGGTGAGCAAGGGCGAGGAGCTGTTCACCGGGGTGGTGCCCATCCTGGT
CGAGCTGGACGGCGACGTAAACGGCCACAAGTTCAGCGTGTCCGGCGAGGGCGAGGGCGATGCCACCTAC
GGCAAGCTGACCCTGAAGTTCATCTGCACCACCGGCAAGCTGCCCGTGCCCTGGCCCACCCTCGTGACCA
CCCTGACCTACGGCGTGCAGTGCTTCAGCCGCTACCCCGACCACATGAAGCAGCACGACTTCTTCAAGTC
CGCCATGCCCGAAGGCTACGTCCAGGAGCGCACCATCTTCTTCAAGGACGACGGCAACTACAAGACCCGC
GCCGAGGTGAAGTTCGAGGGCGACACCCTGGTGAACCGCATCGAGCTGAAGGGCATCGACTTCAAGGAGG
ACGGCAACATCCTGGGGCACAAGCTGGAGTACAACTACAACAGCCACAACGTCTATATCATGGCCGACAA
GCAGAAGAACGGCATCAAGGTGAACTTCAAGATCCGCCACAACATCGAGGACGGCAGCGTGCAGCTCGCC
GACCACTACCAGCAGAACACCCCCATCGGCGACGGCCCCGTGCTGCTGCCCGACAACCACTACCTGAGCA
CCCAGTCCGCCCTGAGCAAAGACCCCAACGAGAAGCGCGATCACATGGTCCTGCTGGAGTTCGTGACCGC
CGCCGGGATCACTCTCGGCATGGACGAGCTGTACAAGTAAAGCGGCCGCGACTCTAGATCATAATCAGCC
ATACCACATTTGTAGAGGTTTTACTTGCTTTAAAAAACCTCCCACACCTCCCCCTGAACCTGAAACATAA
AATGAATGCAATTGTTGTTGTTAACTTGTTTATTGCAGCTTATAATGGTTACAAATAAAGCAATAGCATC
ACAAATTTCACAAATAAAGCATTTTTTTCACTGCATTCTAGTTGTGGTTTGTCCAAACTCATCAATGTAT
CTTAAGGCGTAAATTGTAAGCGTTAATATTTTGTTAAAATTCGCGTTAAATTTTTGTTAAATCAGCTCAT
TTTTTAACCAATAGGCCGAAATCGGCAAAATCCCTTATAAATCAAAAGAATAGACCGAGATAGGGT
[37 nt withheld, positions 3357-3393]
AAAGAACGTGGACTCCAACGTCAAAGG
[49 nt withheld, positions 3421-3469]
T
[91 nt withheld, positions 3471-3561]
G
[124 nt withheld, positions 3563-3686]
CAGGTGGCACTTTTCGGGGAAATGTGCGCGGAACCCCTATTTGTTTATTTTTCTAAATACATTCAAATAT
GTATCCGCTCATGAGACAATAACCCTGATAAATGCTTCAATAATATTGAAAAAGGAAGAGTCCTGAGGCG
GAAAGAACCAGCTGTGGAATGTGTGTCAGTTAGGGTGTGGAAAGTCCCCAGGCTCCCCAGCAGGCAGAAG
TATGCAAAGCATGCATCTCAATTAGTCAGCAACCAGGTGTGGAAAGTCCCCAGGCTCCCCAGCAGGCAGA
AGTATGCAAAGCATGCATCTCAATTAGTCAGCAACCATAGTCCCGCCCCTAACTCCGCCCATCCCGCCCC
TAACTCCGCCCAGTTCCGCCCATTCTCCGCCCCATGGCTGACTAATTTTTTTTATTTATGCAGAGGCCGA
GGCCGCCTCGGCCTCTGAGCTATTCCAGAAGTAGTGAGGAGGCTTTTTTGGAGGCCTAGGCTTTTGCAAA
GATCGATCAAGAGACAGGATGAGGATCGTTTCGCATGATTGAACAAGATGGATTGCACGCAGGTTCTCCG
GCCGCTTGGGTGGAGAGGCTATTCGGCTATGACTGGGCACAACAGACAATCGGCTGCTCTGATGCCGCCG
TGTTCCGGCTGTCAGCGCAGGGGCGCCCGGTTCTTTTTGTCAAGACCGACCTGTCCGGTGCCCTGAATGA
ACTGCAAGACGAGGCAGCGCGGCTATCGTGGCTGGCCACGACGGGCGTTCCTTGCGCAGCTGTGCTCGAC
GTTGTCACTGAAGCGGGAAGGGACTGGCTGCTATTGGGCGAAGTGCCGGGGCAGGATCTCCTGTCATCTC
ACCTTGCTCCTGCCGAGAAAGTATCCATCATGGCTGATGCAATGCGGCGGCTGCATACGCTTGATCCGGC
TACCTGCCCATTCGACCACCAAGCGAAACATCGCATCGAGCGAGCACGTACTCGGATGGAAGCCGGTCTT
GTCGATCAGGATGATCTGGACGAAGAGCATCAGGGGCTCGCGCCAGCCGAACTGTTCGCCAGGCTCAAGG
CGAGCATGCCCGACGGCGAGGATCTCGTCGTGACCCATGGCGATGCCTGCTTGCCGAATATCATGGTGGA
AAATGGCCGCTTTTCTGGATTCATCGACTGTGGCCGGCTGGGTGTGGCGGACCGCTATCAGGACATAGCG
TTGGCTACCCGTGATATTGCTGAAGAGCTTGGCGGCGAATGGGCTGACCGCTTCCTCGTGCTTTACGGTA
TCGCCGCTCCCGATTCGCAGCGCATCGCCTTCTATCGCCTTCTTGACGAGTTCTTCTGAGCGGGACTCTG
GGGTTCGAAATGACCGACCAAGCGACGCCCAACCTGCCATCACGAGATTTCGATTCCACCGCCGCCTTCT
ATGAAAGGTTGGGCTTCGGAATCGTTTTCCGGGACGCCGGCTGGATGATCCTCCAGCGCGGGGATCTCAT
GCTGGAGTTCTTCGCCCACCCTAGGGGGAGGCTAACTGAAACACGGAAGGAGACAATACCGGAAGGAACC
CGCGCTATGACGGCAATAAAAAGACAGAATAAAACGCACGGTGTTGGGTCGTTTGTTCATAAACGCGGGG
TTCGGTCCCAGGGCTGGCACTCTGTCGATACCCCACCGAGACCCCATTGGGGCCAATACGCCCGCGTTTC
TTCCTTTTCCCCACCCCACCCCCCAAGTTCGGGTGAAGGCCCAGGGCTCGCAGCCAACGTCGGGGCGGCA
GGCCCTGCCATAGCCTCAGGTTACTCATATATACTTTAGATTGATTTAAAACTTCATTTTTAATTTAAAA
GGATCTAGGTGAAGATCCTTTTTGATAATCTCATGACCAAAATCCCTTAACGTGAGTTTTCGTTCCACTG
AGCGTCAGACCCCGTAGAAAAGATCAAAGGATCTTCTTGAGATCCTTTTTTTCTGCGCGTAATCTGCTGC
TTGCAAACAAAAAAACCACCGCTACCAGCGGTGGTTTGTTTGCCGGATCAAGAGCTACCAACTCTTTTTC
CGAAGGTAACTGGCTTCAGCAGAGCGCAGATACCAAATACTGTTCTTCTAGTGTAGCCGTAGTTAGGCCA
CCACTTCAAGAACTCTGTAGCACCGCCTACATACCTCGCTCTGCTAATCCTGTTACCAGTGGCTGCTGCC
AGTGGCGATAAGTCGTGTCTTACCGGGTTGGACTCAAGACGATAGTTACCGGATAAGGCGCAGCGGTCGG
GCTGAACGGGGGGTTCGTGCACACAGCCCAGCTTGGAGCGAACGACCTACACCGAACTGAGATACCTACA
GCGTGAGCTATGAGAAAGCGCCACGCTTCCCGAAGGGAGAAAGGCGGACAGGTATCCGGTAAGCGGCAGG
GTCGGAACAGGAGAGCGCACGAGGGAGCTTCCAGGGGGAAACGCCTGGTATCTTTATAGTCCTGTCGGGT
TTCGCCACCTCTGACTTGAGCGTCGATTTTTGTGATGCTCGTCAGGGGGGCGGAGCCTATGGAAAAACGC
CAGCAACGCGGCCTTTTTACGGTTCCTGGCCTTTTGCTGGCCTTTTGCTCACATGTTCTTTCCTGCGTTA
TCCCCTGATTCTGTGGATAACCGTATTACCGCCATGCA
